Addgene plasmid #239536: pVL1173
Purpose: Express CpPT1 membrane protein cargo with N-terminal mTurqoise2 marker but without any targeting sequence and Venus ER marker
Depositing lab: John Dueber. Depositing organization: University of California, Berkeley.
Backbone
  Vector backbone: TMP138
  Backbone manufacturer: Internal
  Vector type: Yeast Expression
  Selectable markers: URA3
Growth in bacteria
  Bacterial resistance: Kanamycin, 50 μg/mL
  Growth temperature: 37°C
  Growth strain: DH5alpha
  Copy number: High Copy
Gene/Insert
  Gene/Insert name: mTurquoise2-CpPT1(52-408)
  Species: Citrus paradisi
  Cloning method: Golden Gate
Terms and licenses: Academic/Nonprofit Terms; Industry Terms: Not Available to Industry
Depositor comments: Additional insert: Ost1ss-Venus-HDEL
How to cite: pVL1173 was a gift from John Dueber (Addgene plasmid # 239536 ; http://n2t.net/addgene:239536 ; RRID:Addgene_239536)
