[The description below was written by a language model from this plasmid's Addgene catalogue record and pLannotate feature annotations shown in this document.]
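Description:
pVL1173 is a yeast expression plasmid built by Golden Gate assembly on an in-house backbone (TMP138). It is propagated in E. coli through a high-copy ColE1/pUC-type origin with kanamycin selection (KanR, aph(3')-Ia), and selected in Saccharomyces cerevisiae through the URA3 auxotrophic marker, which is also counterselectable with 5-FOA. The feature table shows no yeast replication origin (neither 2μ nor CEN/ARS). It does pick up fragments of yeast genes flanking the URA3 and bacterial segments (TIM9, GEA2). These may be chromosomal homology arms for integration, but the record does not say so. The MRL1 fragment sits between the two expression cassettes and probably reflects yeast genomic sequence carried with a regulatory part rather than an intended coding element.

The plasmid carries two fluorescent cassettes. The main insert is mTurquoise2 fused to the N-terminus of residues 52–408 of CpPT1, a membrane protein from Citrus paradisi (grapefruit). This truncated cargo carries no added targeting sequence. Only the mTurquoise2 portion is annotated, and the promoter and terminator for this cassette are not identified in the record. The second cassette uses the TEF1 promoter to drive Venus preceded by the Ost1 signal sequence, which directs cotranslational translocation into the endoplasmic reticulum. According to the depositor comment it ends in an HDEL retention signal, giving a yellow ER lumen marker.

With cyan cargo and a yellow ER reference in the same cell, the construct lets the localisation of untargeted CpPT1 be scored by microscopy. It presumably serves as the no-targeting-sequence comparison for related constructs carrying targeting signals, although the record does not describe that series.
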