Features (pLannotate 1.2.2; 11 found; start..end, strand, type, name):
    732..1448    +  CDS            mTurquoise2: mTurquoise2 is a basic (constitutively fluorescent) cyan fluorescent protein published in 2012, derived from Aequorea victoria. It is reported to be a rapidly-maturing monomer with very low acid sensitivity.
   2800..2916    +  CDS            MRL1 (fragment): MRL1_YEAST - Experimental evidence at protein level: Swiss-Prot protein existence level 1. Sorting receptor involved in the transport of vacuolar enzymes from the Golgi complex to the vacuole. Involved in the delivery and maturation of PEP4 (vacuolar proteinase A) and PRB1 (vacuolar proteinase B). From Saccharomyces cerevisiae (strain ATCC 204508 / S288c) (Baker's yeast).
   3078..3485    +  promoter       TEF1 promoter: S. cerevisiae TEF1; promoter for EF-1α
   3505..3570    +  CDS            OST1 (fragment): OST1_YEAST - Also known as NLT1. Experimental evidence at protein level: Swiss-Prot protein existence level 1. Subunit of the oligosaccharyl transferase (OST) complex that catalyzes the initial transfer of a defined glycan (Glc(3)Man(9)GlcNAc(2) in eukaryotes) from the lipid carrier dolichol- pyrophosphate to an asparagine residue within an Asn-X-Ser/Thr consensus motif in nascent polypeptide chains, the first step in protein N-glycosylation. N-glycosylation occurs cotranslationally and the complex associates with the Sec61 complex at the channel-forming translocon complex that mediates protei
   3577..4287    +  CDS            Venus: Venus is a basic (constitutively fluorescent) yellow fluorescent protein published in 2002, derived from Aequorea victoria. It is reported to be a rapidly-maturing weak dimer with moderate acid sensitivity.
   4589..4765    +  promoter       URA3 promoter (fragment): S. cerevisiae URA3
   4766..5569    +  CDS            URA3: orotidine-5'-phosphate decarboxylase, required for uracil biosynthesis; S. cerevisiae URA3; yeast auxotrophic marker, counterselectable with 5-fluoroorotic acid (5-FOA)
   5837..6097    +  CDS            TIM9: TIM9_YEAST - Experimental evidence at protein level: Swiss-Prot protein existence level 1. Mitochondrial intermembrane chaperone that participates in the import and insertion of multi-pass transmembrane proteins into the mitochondrial inner membrane. Also required for the transfer of beta- barrel precursors from the TOM complex to the sorting and assembly machinery (SAM complex) of the outer membrane. Acts as a chaperone-like protein that protects the hydrophobic precursors from aggregation and guide them through the mitochondrial intermembrane space. Compared to TIM10, it may have a strong st
   6211..7026    -  CDS            KanR: aminoglycoside phosphotransferase; aph(3')-Ia; confers resistance to kanamycin in bacteria or G418 (Geneticin®) in eukaryotes
   7251..7839    +  rep_origin     ori: high-copy-number ColE1/pMB1/pBR322/pUC origin of replication
   7946..8302    +  CDS            GEA2 (fragment): GEA2_YEAST - Experimental evidence at protein level: Swiss-Prot protein existence level 1. Activates the ARF proteins by exchanging bound GDP for free GTP. Plays a role in maintaining mitochondrial morphology (PubMed:25190516). From Saccharomyces cerevisiae (strain ATCC 204508 / S288c) (Baker's yeast).
>Addgene plasmid #239536 | pVL1173 | addgene full sequence | sequence record 479033 | Addgene NGS Result
ACCAGATGTCAACACAGCTACAACGTTGATAGGTCAAGATCAATGTAAACAATTACTTTGTTATGTAGAG
TTTTTTTAGCTACCTATATTCCACCATAACATCAATCATGCGGTTGCTGGTGTATTTACCAATAATGTTT
AATGTATATATATATATATATATATGGGGCCGTATACTTACATATAGTAGATGTCAAGCGTAGGCGCTTC
CCCTGCCGGCTGTGAGGGCGCCATAACCAAGGTATCTATAGACCGCCAATCAGCAAACTACCTCCGTACA
TTCATGTTGCACCCACACATTTATACACCCAGACCGCGACAAATTACCCATAAGGTTGTTTGTGACGGCG
TCGTACAAGAGAACGTGGGAACTTTTTAGGCTCACCAAAAAAGAAAGAAAAAATACGAGTTGCTGACAGA
AGCCTCAAGAAAAAAAAAATTCTTCTTCGACTATGCTGGAGGCAGAGATGATCGAGCCGGTAGTTAACTA
TATATAGCTAAATTGGTTCCATCACCTTCTTTTCTGGTGTCGCTCCTTCTAGTGCTATTTCTGGCTTTTC
CTATTTTTTTTTTTCCATTTTTCTTTCTCTCTTTCTAATATATAAATTCTCTTGCATTTTCTATTTTTCT
CTCTATCTATTCTACTTGTTTATTCCCTTCAAGGTTTTTTTTTAAGGAGTACTTGTTTTTAGAATATACG
GTCAACGAACTATAATTAACTAAACAGATCTATGGTTTCTAAAGGTGAAGAATTATTCACTGGTGTTGTC
CCAATTTTGGTTGAATTAGATGGTGATGTTAATGGTCACAAATTTTCTGTCTCCGGTGAAGGTGAAGGTG
ATGCTACTTACGGTAAATTGACCTTAAAATTTATTTGTACTACTGGTAAATTGCCAGTTCCATGGCCAAC
CTTAGTCACTACTTTATCTTGGGGTGTTCAATGTTTTGCAAGATACCCAGATCATATGAAACAACATGAC
TTTTTCAAGTCTGCCATGCCAGAAGGTTATGTTCAAGAAAGAACTATTTTTTTCAAAGATGACGGTAACT
ACAAGACCAGAGCTGAAGTCAAGTTTGAAGGTGATACCTTAGTTAATAGAATCGAATTAAAAGGTATTGA
TTTTAAAGAAGATGGTAACATTTTAGGTCACAAATTGGAATACAATTATTTCTCTGACAATGTTTACATC
ACTGCTGACAAACAAAAGAATGGTATCAAAGCTAACTTCAAAATTAGACACAACATTGAAGATGGTGGTG
TTCAATTAGCTGACCATTATCAACAAAATACTCCAATTGGTGATGGTCCAGTCTTGTTACCAGACAACCA
TTACTTATCCACTCAATCTAAGTTATCCAAAGATCCAAACGAAAAGAGGGACCACATGGTCTTGTTAGAA
TTTGTTACTGCTGCTGGTATTACCTTGGGTATGGATGAATTGTACAAAGGTTCTATTCAGTCTTCATTCT
GTTTAACAAATAATAAGATAGGTAACAATGAAGATATGATGAATAGATACCATAAACCATTAAAGAAATC
TACAGTTCCTATGGCTTTACAAGATGACTCTGCTACAAAATCTCAAAACGAAAATATTGTTTCTACATCT
TTCTTGGACTTCTTAACCAAGAAGTTGGATGCATTTTATAGGTTATCAAGACCATATGCTTGGACTTCAA
TCATTGTAGGTATTTTGTCATCTTCTTTGTTGCCAATCCAATCTTTGGCAGATTTGACTCCTACCTTCTT
GATCGAGGTATTGAAGCCTATAGTTCCTTCAATTATGATGAATATATTTGTCGTTGCTATTAATCAGTTA
TCAGATATAGCAATTGATAAGGTTAACAAGCCAAACTTGCCTTTAGTTTCTGGTGACATATCTATTGGTG
AGGCTATAGCTATTGCTGTTATCTCAACATTGACTTCTTTGGCTATGGGTGTTATGTTAAGATCACCACC
ATTAGTTATAGCATTAATATTGAGGTGTATCTTAGGTGCAGCTTATTCTATTGATTTGCCATTATTGAGA
TGGAAGGCTTCTCCTTTGATGGCTGCCGTCGCAATCGTTATTGGAAATGGTATAAATAATGTTTTGCCAT
ACTTCTTACACGTCCAAAAGTACGTTTTAGGTAGGCCTGTTGTCTTTACTAAGCCTTTATTATTCGCAGT
TGCATTCTCAGCAATATTTTCTATCGTCTTATCATTCTTAAAAGACATTCCTGACGTTGAAGGAGATAAG
AAATCTGGTATCAGAACATTACCAGTCATTTTGGGTAAAGAGAGAGTCTTGTCTATGTCAACTGGTATTT
TGTTGATGGCCTATGCTTCTGCCGCCTTGGCTGGAGTCTTCTCACCAATTTTATTATGTAAATTGGTAAC
TATGATTGGTCATTCAGTATTGGGTTTTATCTTATGGTCTAAGGCCCAAACAGTTGATTTATCAAATGCT
AAATCTACATATTCATTCTTCTTATTCATTTTCCAGTTGTATTACACCGAGTTCTTCTTAATGCATTTTG
TAAGAGGATCCTAACTCGAGGCCAATTGGTGCGGCAATTGATAATAACGAAAATGTCTTTTAATGATCTG
GGTATAATGAGGAATTTTCCGAACGTTTTTACTTTATATATATATATACATGTAACATATATTCTATACG
CTATAGAGAAAGGAAATTTTTCAATTAAAAAAAAAATAGAGAAAGAGTTTCACTTCTTGATTATCGCTAA
CACTAATGGTTGAAGTACTGCTACTTTAATTTTATGCTGGATGCACACACTGGCTTAAGATGACAACGCC
TTGCCAACAGGGAGTTCTTCAGAGACATGGAGGCTCAAAACGAAATTATTGACAGCCTAGACATCAATAG
TCATACAACAGAAAGCGACCACCCAACTTTGGCTGATAATAGCGTATAAACAATGCATACTTTGTACGTT
CAAAATACAATGCAGTAGATATATTTATGCATATTACATATAATACATATCACATAGGAAGCAACAGGCG
CGTTGGACTTTTAATTTTCGAGGACCGCGAATCCTTACATCACACCCAATCCCCCACAAGTGATCCCCCA
CACACCATAGCTTCAAAATGTTTCTACTCCTTTTTTACTCTTCCAGATTTTCTCGGACTCCGCGCATCGC
CGTACCACTTCAAAACACCCAAGCACAGCATACTAAATTTCCCCTCTTTCTTCCTCTAGGGTGTCGTTAA
TTACCCGTACTAAAGGTTTGGAAAAGAAAAAAGACACCGCCTCGTTTCTTTTTCTTCGTCGAAAAAGGCA
ATAAAAATTTTTATCACGTTTCTTTTTCTTGAAAATTTTTTTTTTTGATTTTTTTCTCTTTCGATGACCT
CCCATTGATATTTAAGTTAATAAACGGTCATCAATTTCTCAAGTTTCAGTTTCATTTTTCTTGTTCTATT
ACAACTTTTTTTACTTCTTGCTCATTAGAAAGAAAGCATAGCAATCTAATCTAAGTTTTAATTACAAAAG
ATCTATGAGGCAGGTTTGGTTCTCTTGGATTGTGGGATTGTTCCTATGTTTTTTCAACGTGTCTTCTGCT
GGTTCTTCTAAAGGTGAAGAATTATTCACTGGTGTTGTCCCAATTTTGGTTGAATTAGATGGTGATGTTA
ATGGTCACAAATTTTCTGTCTCCGGTGAAGGTGAAGGTGATGCTACTTACGGTAAATTGACCTTAAAATT
GATTTGTACTACTGGTAAATTGCCAGTTCCATGGCCAACCTTAGTCACTACTTTAGGTTATGGTTTGCAA
TGTTTTGCTAGATACCCAGATCATATGAAACAACATGACTTTTTCAAGTCTGCCATGCCAGAAGGTTATG
TTCAAGAAAGAACTATTTTTTTCAAAGATGACGGTAACTACAAGACCAGAGCTGAAGTCAAGTTTGAAGG
TGATACCTTAGTTAATAGAATCGAATTAAAAGGTATTGATTTTAAAGAAGGTGGTAACATTTTAGGTCAC
AAATTGGAATACAACTATAACTCTCACAATGTTTACATCACTGCTGACAAACAAAAGAATGGTATCAAAG
CTAACTTCAAAATTAGACACAACATTGAAGATGGTGGTGTTCAATTAGCTGACCATTATCAACAAAATAC
TCCAATTGGTGATGGTCCAGTCTTGTTACCAGACAACCATTACTTATCCTATCAATCTGCCTTATCCAAA
GATCCAAACGAAAAGAGAGATCACATGGTCTTGTTAGAATTTGTTACTGCTGCTGGTATTACCCATGGTA
TGGATGAATTGTACAAAGGATCCCACGACGAATTGTAGTAATGGCAGTGCTTTTAACTAAGAATTATTAG
TCTTTTCTGCTTATTTTTTCATCATAGTTTAGAACACTTTATATTAACGAATAGTTTATGAATCTATTTA
GGTTTAAAAATTGATACAGTTTTATAAGTTACTTTTTCAAAGACTCGTGCTGTCTATTGCATAATGCACT
GGAAGGGGAAAAAAAAGGTGCACACGCGTGGCTTTTTCTTGAATTTGCAGTTTGAAAAATGCTGAGCAGT
TACAGAGATGTTACGAACCACTAGTGCACTGCAGTACACGGTTTCCTTGAAATTTTTTTGATTCGGTAAT
CTCCGAACAGAAGGAAGAACGAAGGAAGGAGCACAGACTTAGATTGGTATATATACGCATATGTAGTGTT
GAAGAAACATGAAATTGCCCAGTATTCTTAACCCAACTGCACAGAACAAAAACGTGCAGGAAACGAAGAT
AAATCATGTCGAAAGCTACATATAAGGAACGTGCTGCTACTCATCCTAGTCCTGTTGCTGCCAAGCTATT
TAATATCATGCACGAAAAGCAAACAAACTTGTGTGCTTCATTGGATGTTCGTACCACCAAGGAATTACTG
GAGTTAGTTGAAGCATTAGGTCCCAAAATTTGTTTACTAAAAACACATGTGGATATCTTGACTGATTTTT
CCATGGAGGGCACAGTTAAGCCGCTAAAGGCATTATCCGCCAAGTACAATTTTTTACTCTTCGAAGACAG
AAAATTTGCTGACATTGGTAATACAGTCAAATTGCAGTACTCTGCGGGTGTATACAGAATAGCAGAATGG
GCAGACATTACGAATGCACACGGTGTGGTGGGCCCAGGTATTGTTAGCGGTTTGAAGCAGGCGGCAGAAG
AAGTAACAAAGGAACCTAGAGGCCTTTTGATGTTAGCAGAATTGTCATGCAAGGGCTCCCTATCTACTGG
AGAATATACTAAGGGTACTGTTGACATTGCGAAGAGCGACAAAGATTTTGTTATCGGCTTTATTGCTCAA
AGAGACATGGGTGGAAGAGATGAAGGTTACGATTGGTTGATTATGACACCCGGTGTGGGTTTAGATGACA
AGGGAGATGCATTGGGTCAACAGTATAGAACCGTGGATGATGTGGTTTCTACAGGATCTGACATTATTAT
TGTTGGAAGAGGACTATTTGCAAAGGGAAGGGATGCTAAGGTAGAGGGTGAACGTTACAGAAAAGCAGGC
TGGGAAGCATATTTGAGAAGATGCGGCCAGCAAAACTAAAAAACTGTATTATAAGTAAATGCATGTATAC
TAAACTCACAAATTAGAGCTTCAATTTAATTATATCAGTTATTACCCGAGTAGAGCACTTGAATCCACTG
CCCCGGGAATCTCGGTCGTAATGATTTCTATAATGACGAAAAAAAAAAAATTGGAAAGAAAAAGCTTCAT
GGCCTTTATAAAAAGGAACTATCCAATACCTCGCCAGAACCAAGTAACAGTATTTTACGGGGCACAAATC
AAGAACAATAAGACAGGACTGTAAAGATGGACGCATTGAACTCCAAAGAACAACAAGAGTTCCAAAAAGT
AGTGGAACAAAAGCAAATGAAGGATTTCATGCGTTTGTACTCTAATCTGGTAGAAAGATGTTTCACAGAC
TGTGTCAATGACTTCACAACATCAAAGCTAACCAATAAGGAACAAACATGCATCATGAAGTGCTCAGAAA
AGTTCTTGAAGCATAGCGAACGTGTAGGGCAGCGTTTCCAAGAACAAAACGCTGCCTTGGGACAAGGCTT
GGGCCGATAAGGTGTACTGGCGTATATATATCTAATTATGTATCTCTGGTGTAGCCCATTTTTAGCATGT
AAATATAAAGACCGAGCGGCCGCGTGTTACAACCAATTAACCAATTCTGATTAGAAAAACTCATCGAGCA
TCAAATGAAACTGCAATTTATTCATATCAGGATTATCAATACCATATTTTTGAAAAAGCCGTTTCTGTAA
TGAAGGAGAAAACTCACCGAGGCAGTTCCATAGGATGGCAAGATCCTGGTATCGGTCTGCGATTCCGACT
CGTCCAACATCAATACAACCTATTAATTTCCCCTCGTCAAAAATAAGGTTATCAAGTGAGAAATCACCAT
GAGTGACGACTGAATCCGGTGAGAATGGCAAAAGCTTATGCATTTCTTTCCAGACTTGTTCAACAGGCCA
GCCATTACGCTCGTCATCAAAATCACTCGCATCAACCAAACCGTTATTCATTCGTGATTGCGCCTGAGCG
AGGCGAAATACGCGATCGCTGTTAAAAGGACAATTACAAACAGGAATCGAATGCAACCGGCGCAGGAACA
CTGCCAGCGCATCAACAATATTTTCACCTGAATCAGGATATTCTTCTAATACCTGGAATGCTGTTTTCCC
GGGGATCGCAGTGGTGAGTAACCATGCATCATCAGGAGTACGGATAAAATGCTTGATGGTCGGAAGAGGC
ATAAATTCCGTCAGCCAGTTTAGTCTGACCATCTCATCTGTAACATCATTGGCAACGCTACCTTTGCCAT
GTTTCAGAAACAACTCTGGCGCATCGGGCTTCCCATACAATCGATAGATTGTCGCACCTGATTGCCCGAC
ATTATCGCGAGCCCATTTATACCCATATAAATCAGCATCCATGTTGGAATTTAATCGCGGCCTGGAGCAA
GACGTTTCCCGTTGAATATGGCTCATAACACCCCTTGTATTACTGTTTATGTAAGCAGACAGTTTTATTG
TTCATGATGATATATTTTTATCTTGTGCAATGTAACATCAGAGATTTTGAGACACAACGTGGCTTTGTTG
AATAAATCGAACTTTTGCTGAGTTGAAGGATCAGTCATGACCAAAATCCCTTAACGTGAGTTTTCGTTCC
ACTGAGCGTCAGACCCCGTAGAAAAGATCAAAGGATCTTCTTGAGATCCTTTTTTTCTGCGCGTAATCTG
CTGCTTGCAAACAAAAAAACCACCGCTACCAGCGGTGGTTTGTTTGCCGGATCAAGAGCTACCAACTCTT
TTTCCGAAGGTAACTGGCTTCAGCAGAGCGCAGATACCAAATACTGTTCTTCTAGTGTAGCCGTAGTTAG
GCCACCACTTCAAGAACTCTGTAGCACCGCCTACATACCTCGCTCTGCTAATCCTGTTACCAGTGGCTGC
TGCCAGTGGCGATAAGTCGTGTCTTACCGGGTTGGACTCAAGACGATAGTTACCGGATAAGGCGCAGCGG
TCGGGCTGAACGGGGGGTTCGTGCACACAGCCCAGCTTGGAGCGAACGACCTACACCGAACTGAGATACC
TACAGCGTGAGCTATGAGAAAGCGCCACGCTTCCCGAAGGGAGAAAGGCGGACAGGTATCCGGTAAGCGG
CAGGGTCGGAACAGGAGAGCGCACGAGGGAGCTTCCAGGGGGAAACGCCTGGTATCTTTATAGTCCTGTC
GGGTTTCGCCACCTCTGACTTGAGCGTCGATTTTTGTGATGCTCGTCAGGGGGGCGGAGCCTATGGAAAA
ACGCCAGCAACGCGGCCTTTTTACGGTTCCTGGCCTTTTGCTGGCCTTTTGCTCACATGTTCTTTCCTGC
GTTATCCCCTGATTCTGTGGATAACCGTGCGGCCGCCAATGCTAAATTCGAGTGAAACACAGGAAGATCA
GAAAATCCTCATTTCATCCATATTAACAATAATTTCAAATGTTTATTTGCATTATTTGAAACTAGGCAAG
ACAAGCAACGAAACGTTTTTGAAAATTTTGAGTATTTTCAATAAATTTGTAGAGGACTCAGATATTGAAA
AAAAGCTACAGCAATTAATACTTGATAAGAAGAGTATTGAGAAGGGCAACGGTTCATCATCTCATGGATC
TGCACATGAACAAACACCAGAGTCAAACGACGTTGAAATTGAGGCTACTGCGCCAATTGATGACAATACA
GACGATGATAACAAACCGAAGTTATCTGATGTAGAAAAGGATTAAAGATGCTAAGAGATAGTGATGATAT
TTCATAAATAATGTAATTCTATATATGTTAATTACCTTTTTTGCGAGGCATATTTATGGTGAAGGATAAG
TTTTGACCATCAAAGAAGGTTAATGTGGCTGTGGTTTCAGGGTCCATAAAGCCCACATGGATAACATTAC
CCCTGAATTCGCATCTAGACTGAACTGGCCGATAATTGCAGACGAACGACTAGAGATCTATGTGAGGATC
CTAACTCGAGATCGAGCTGCCAA
